Addgene plasmid #86579: SELENOM CXXC
Purpose: Bacterial expression of SELENOM CXXC for protein production
Depositing lab: Sharon Rozovsky. Depositing organization: University of Delaware. Publication: Utilizing Selenocysteine for Expressed Protein Ligation and Bioconjugations. Liu J, Chen Q, Rozovsky S. J Am Chem Soc. 2017 Feb 10. doi: 10.1021/jacs.6b10991. PubMed 28186733.
Backbone
  Vector backbone: pMAL-c5X
  Vector type: Bacterial Expression
Growth in bacteria
  Bacterial resistance: Ampicillin, 100 μg/mL
  Growth temperature: 37°C
  Growth strain: DH5alpha
  Copy number: Low Copy
Gene/Insert
  Gene/Insert name: SELENOM
  Species: H. sapiens (human)
  Mutation: Sigal peptide was deleted; CXXC
  Entrez Gene: SELENOM (a.k.a. SELM, SEPM)
  Promoter: Tac
  Tag / fusion protein: His6-MBP (N terminal on backbone)
  Cloning method: Restriction Enzyme; 5′ cloning site unknown (unknown if destroyed); 3′ cloning site unknown (unknown if destroyed)
  Sequencing primers: 5′ MBP-F; 3′ TGTCCTACTCAGGAGAGCGTTCAC
Terms and licenses: Academic/Nonprofit Terms; Industry Terms
How to cite: SELENOM CXXC was a gift from Sharon Rozovsky (Addgene plasmid # 86579 ; http://n2t.net/addgene:86579 ; RRID:Addgene_86579)
