[The description below was written by a language model from this plasmid's Addgene catalogue record and pLannotate feature annotations shown in this document.]
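Description:
SELENOM CXXC is a bacterial expression plasmid of about 6 kb built on the pMAL-c5X backbone for producing a variant of human selenoprotein M (SELENOM, also called SELM or SEPM) in E. coli. It replicates from a ColE1/pMB1-type origin accompanied by the rop gene and remnants of the pBR322 bom region. This is consistent with the catalogue's low-copy designation, since Rop holds copy number down. Selection is through the β-lactamase gene (AmpR), which confers ampicillin resistance.

The expression cassette is driven by the tac promoter, a strong trp/lac hybrid, followed by a lac operator. The plasmid also carries lacI under the lacIq promoter, so transcription is repressed until it is induced with IPTG. The open reading frame begins with a His6 tag fused to a maltose-binding protein that lacks its own signal sequence, which keeps the fusion in the cytosol. A TEV protease recognition site follows, and then the SELENOM coding region. The rrnB T1 and T2 terminators close the transcription unit. According to the record, the SELENOM signal peptide was deleted and the insert carries a "CXXC" mutation. That label suggests the redox motif, which natively contains selenocysteine, has been converted to a two-cysteine form, but the exact substitution is not spelled out in the record. The restriction sites used for cloning are also not recorded.

The His6-MBP partner supports solubility and affinity purification on nickel or amylose resin, and TEV cleavage allows the tag to be removed from SELENOM. The stated purpose is recombinant protein production, and the associated work concerns selenocysteine in expressed protein ligation and bioconjugation.
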