Features (pLannotate 1.2.2; 19 found; start..end, strand, type, name):
      1..29      +  promoter       tac promoter: strong E. coli promoter; hybrid between the trp and lac UV5 promoters
     37..53      +  protein_bind   lac operator: The lac repressor binds to the lac operator to inhibit transcription in E. coli. This inhibition can be relieved by adding lactose or isopropyl-β-D-thiogalactopyranoside (IPTG). lac repressor encoded by lacI
    132..149     +  CDS            7xHis (fragment): 6xHis affinity tag
    149..1241    +  CDS            MBP (fragment): maltose binding protein from E. coli; malE (mutated); This version of the gene does not encode a signal sequence, so MBP will remain in the cytosol.
   1254..1274    +  CDS            TEV site: tobacco etch virus (TEV) protease recognition and cleavage site
   1281..1643    +  CDS            SELENOM (fragment): SELM_HUMAN - Also known as SELM From Homo sapiens (Human).
   1682..1768    +  terminator     rrnB T1 terminator: Escherichia coli rrnB; transcription terminator T1 from the E. coli rrnB gene
   1860..1887    +  terminator     rrnB T2 terminator: transcription terminator T2 from the E. coli rrnB gene
   1934..2005    +  promoter       AmpR promoter: bla
   2006..2866    +  CDS            AmpR: β-lactamase; bla; confers resistance to ampicillin, carbenicillin, and related antibiotics
   2954..3542    +  rep_origin     ori: high-copy-number ColE1/pMB1/pBR322/pUC origin of replication
   3728..3780    -  misc_feature   bom (fragment): basis of mobility region from pBR322
   3791..3810    -  misc_feature   bom (fragment): basis of mobility region from pBR322
   3912..4103    -  CDS            rop: Rop protein, which maintains plasmids at low copy number; rop
   4120..4500    +  CDS            YPB1_ECOLX: Protein predicted: Swiss-Prot protein existence level 4. From Escherichia coli.
   4599..4676    +  promoter       lacIq promoter: lacI (mutant); In the lacIq allele, a single base change in the promoter boosts expression of the lacI gene about 10-fold.
   4677..5759    +  CDS            lacI: lac repressor; lacI; The lac repressor binds to the lac operator to inhibit transcription in E. coli. This inhibition can be relieved by adding lactose or isopropyl-β-D-thiogalactopyranoside (IPTG).
   5772..5793    +  protein_bind   CAP binding site: CAP binding activates transcription in the presence of cAMP. E. coli catabolite activator protein
   5812..5829    +  promoter       tet promoter (fragment): E. coli promoter for tetracycline efflux protein gene
>Addgene plasmid #86579 | SELENOM CXXC | addgene full sequence | sequence record 175211 | Addgene NGS Result
TTGACAATTAATCATCGGCTCGTATAATGTGTGGAATTGTGAGCGGATAACAATTTCACACAGGAAACAG
CCAGTCCGTTTAGGTGTTTTCACGAGCAATTGACCAACAAGGACCATAGATTATGAAAATCCATCACCAT
CACCATCACGAAGAAGGTAAACTGGTAATCTGGATTAACGGCGATAAAGGCTATAACGGTCTCGCTGAAG
TCGGTAAGAAATTCGAGAAAGATACCGGAATTAAAGTCACCGTTGAGCATCCGGATAAACTGGAAGAGAA
ATTCCCACAGGTTGCGGCAACTGGCGATGGCCCTGACATTATCTTCTGGGCACACGACCGCTTTGGTGGC
TACGCTCAATCTGGCCTGTTGGCTGAAATCACCCCGGACAAAGCGTTCCAGGACAAGCTGTATCCGTTTA
CCTGGGATGCCGTACGTTACAACGGCAAGCTGATTGCTTACCCGATCGCTGTTGAAGCGTTATCGCTGAT
TTATAACAAAGATCTGCTGACGAACCCGCCAAAAACCTGGGAAGAGATCCCGGCGCTGGATAAAGAACTG
AAAGCGAAAGGTAAGAGCGCGCTGATGTTCAACCTGCAAGAACCGTACTTCACCTGGCCGCTGATTGCTG
CTGACGGGGGTTATGCGTTCAAGTATGAAAACGGCAAGTACGACATTAAAGACGTGGGCGTGGATAACGC
TGGCGCGAAAGCGGGTCTGACCTTCCTGGTTGACCTGATTAAAAACAAACACATGAATGCAGACACCGAT
TACTCCATCGCAGAAGCTGCCTTTAATAAAGGCGAAACAGCGATGACCATCAACGGCCCGTGGGCATGGT
CCAACATCGACACCAGCAAAGTGAATTATGGTGTAACGGTACTGCCGACCTTCAAGGGTCAACCATCCAA
ACCGTTCGTTGGCGTGCTGAGCGCAGGTATTAACGCCGCCAGTCCGAACAAAGAGCTGGCAAAAGAGTTC
CTCGAAAACTATCTGCTGACTGATGAAGGTCTGGAAGCGGTTAATAAAGACAAACCGCTGGGTGCCGTAG
CGCTGAAGTCTTACGAGGAAGAGTTGGTGAAAGATCCGCGTATTGCCGCCACTATGGAAAACGCCCAGAA
AGGTGAAATCATGCCGAACATCCCGCAGATGTCCGCTTTCTGGTATGCCGTGCGTACTGCGGTGATCAAC
GCCGCCAGCGGTCGTCAGACTGTCGATGAAGCCCTGAAAGACGCGCAGACTAATTCGAGCTCTGAAAACC
TGTATTTTCAGTCCATGGGCACCGCTTACCGCCCGGATTGGAACCGTCTGAGTGGCCTGACCCGTGCGCG
TGTGGAAACGTGCGGTGGTTGTCAGCTGAACCGCCTGAAAGAAGTGAAGGCTTTTGTTACCCAAGATATT
CCGTTCTATCATAATCTGGTTATGAAACACCTGCCGGGCGCAGACCCGGAACTGGTCCTGCTGGGTCGTC
GCTACGAAGAACTGGAACGTATTCCGCTGAGCGAAATGACCCGCGAAGAAATCAATGCGCTGGTTCAGGA
ACTGGGTTTTTATCGTAAAGCAGCACCGGATGCACAAGTCCCGCCGGAATACGTGTGGGCACCGGCTAAG
CCGCCGGAAGAAACGTCTGATCATGCCGACCTGTAAGGATCCGAATTCCCTGCAGGTAATTAAATAAGCT
TCAAATAAAACGAAAGGCTCAGTCGAAAGACTGGGCCTTTCGTTTTATCTGTTGTTTGTCGGTGAACGCT
CTCCTGAGTAGGACAAATCCGCCGGGAGCGGATTTGAACGTTGCGAAGCAACGGCCCGGAGGGTGGCGGG
CAGGACGCCCGCCATAAACTGCCAGGCATCAAATTAAGCAGAAGGCCATCCTGACGGATGGCCTTTTTGC
GTTTCTACAAACTCTTTCGGTCCGTTGTTTATTTTTCTAAATACATTCAAATATGTATCCGCTCATGAGA
CAATAACCCTGATAAATGCTTCAATAATATTGAAAAAGGAAGAGTATGAGTATTCAACATTTCCGTGTCG
CCCTTATTCCCTTTTTTGCGGCATTTTGCCTTCCTGTTTTTGCTCACCCAGAAACGCTGGTGAAAGTAAA
AGATGCTGAAGATCAGTTGGGTGCACGAGTGGGTTACATCGAACTGGATCTCAACAGCGGTAAGATCCTT
GAGAGTTTTCGCCCCGAAGAACGTTTCCCAATGATGAGCACTTTTAAAGTTCTGCTATGTGGCGCGGTAT
TATCCCGTGTTGACGCCTGGCAAGAGCAACTCGGTCGCCGCATACACTATTCTCAGAATGACTTGGTTGA
GTACTCACCAGTCACAGAAAAGCATCTTACGGATGGCATGACAGTAAGAGAATTATGCAGTGCTGCCATA
ACCATGAGTGATAACACTGCGGCCAACTTACTTCTGACAACGATCGGAGGACCGAAGGAGCTAACCGCTT
TTTTGCACAACATGGGGGATCATGTAACTCGCCTTGATCGTTGGGAACCGGAGCTGAATGAAGCCATACC
AAACGACGAGCGTGACACCACGATGCCTGTAGCAATGGCAACAACGTTGCGCAAACTATTAACTGGCGAA
CTACTTACTCTAGCTTCCCGGCAACAATTAATAGACTGGATGGAGGCGGATAAAGTTGCAGGACCACTTC
TGCGCTCGGCCCTTCCGGCTGGCTGGTTTATTGCTGATAAATCTGGAGCCGGTGAGCGTGGGTCTCGCGG
TATCATTGCAGCACTGGGGCCAGATGGTAAGCCCTCCCGTATCGTAGTTATCTACACGACGGGGAGTCAG
GCAACTATGGATGAACGAAATAGACAGATCGCTGAGATAGGTGCCTCACTGATTAAGCATTGGTAACTGT
CAGACCAAGTTTACTCATATATACTTTAGATTGATTTCCTTAGGACTGAGCGTCAACCCCGTAGAAAAGA
TCAAAGGATCTTCTTGAGATCCTTTTTTTCTGCGCGTAATCTGCTGCTTGCAAACAAAAAAACCACCGCT
ACCAGCGGTGGTTTGTTTGCCGGATCAAGAGCTACCAACTCTTTTTCCGAAGGTAACTGGCTTCAGCAGA
GCGCAGATACCAAATACTGTCCTTCTAGTGTAGCCGTAGTTAGGCCACCACTTCAAGAACTCTGTAGCAC
CGCCTACATACCTCGCTCTGCTAATCCTGTTACCAGTGGCTGCTGCCAGTGGCGATAAGTCGTGTCTTAC
CGGGTTGGACTCAAGACGATAGTTACCGGATAAGGCGCAGCGGTCGGGCTGAACGGGGGGTTCGTGCACA
CAGCCCAGCTTGGAGCGAACGACCTACACCGAACTGAGATACCTACAGCGTGAGCTATGAGAAAGCGCCA
CGCTTCCCGAAGGGAGAAAGGCGGACAGGTATCCGGTAAGCGGCAGGGTCGGAACAGGAGAGCGCACGAG
GGAGCTTCCAGGGGGAAACGCCTGGTATCTTTATAGTCCTGTCGGGTTTCGCCACCTCTGACTTGAGCGT
CGATTTTTGTGATGCTCGTCAGGGGGGCGGAGCCTATGGAAAAACGCCAGCAACGCGGCCTTTTTACGGT
TCCTGGCCTTTTGCTGGCCTTTTGCTCACATGTTCTTTCCTGCGTTATCCCCTGATTCTGTGGATAACCG
TATTACCGCCTTTGAGTGAGCTGATACCGCTCGCCGCAGCCGAACGACCGAGCGCAGCGAGTCAGTGAGC
GAGGAAGCGGAAGAGCGCCTGATGCGGTATTTTCTCCTTACGCATCTGTGCGGTATTTCACACCGCATAT
AAGGTGCACTGTGACTGGGTCATGGCTGCGCCCCGACACCCGCCAACACCCGCTGACGCGCCCTGACGGG
CTTGTCTGCTCCCGGCATCCGCTTACAGACAAGCTGTGACCGTCTCCGGGAGCTGCATGTGTCAGAGGTT
TTCACCGTCATCACCGAAACGCGCGAGGCAGCTGCGGTAAAGCTCATCAGCGTGGTCGTGCAGCGATTCA
CAGATGTCTGCCTGTTCATCCGCGTCCAGCTCGTTGAGTTTCTCCAGAAGCGTTAATGTCTGGCTTCTGA
TAAAGCGGGCCATGTTAAGGGCGGTTTTTTCCTGTTTGGTCACTGATGCCTCCGTGTAAGGGGGATTTCT
GTTCATGGGGGTAATGATACCGATGAAACGAGAGAGGATGCTCACGATACGGGTTACTGATGATGAACAT
GCCCGGTTACTGGAACGTTGTGAGGGTAAACAACTGGCGGTATGGATGCGGCGGGACCAGAGAAAAATCA
CTCAGGGTCAATGCCAGCGCTTCGTTAATACAGATGTAGGTGTTCCACAGGGTAGCCAGCAGCATCCTGC
GATGCAGATCCGGAACATAATGGTGCAGGGCGCTGACTTCCGCGTTTCCAGACTTTACGAAACACGGAAA
CCGAAGACCATTCATGTTGTTGCTCAGGTCGCAGACGTTTTGCAGCAGCAGTCGCTTCACGTTCGCTCGC
GTATCGGTGATTCATTCTGCTAACCAGTAAGGCAACCCCGCCAGCCTAGCCGGGTCCTCAACGACAGGAG
CACGATCATGCGCACCCGTGGCCAGGACCCAACGCTGCCCGAAATTCCGACACCATCGAATGGTGCAAAA
CCTTTCGCGGTATGGCATGATAGCGCCCGGAAGAGAGTCAATTCAGGGTGGTGAATGTGAAACCAGTAAC
GTTATACGATGTCGCAGAGTATGCCGGTGTCTCTTATCAGACCGTTTCCCGCGTGGTGAACCAGGCCAGC
CACGTTTCTGCGAAAACGCGGGAAAAAGTGGAAGCGGCGATGGCGGAGCTGAATTACATTCCCAACCGCG
TGGCACAACAACTGGCGGGCAAACAGTCGTTGCTGATTGGCGTTGCCACCTCCAGTCTGGCCCTGCACGC
GCCGTCGCAAATTGTCGCGGCGATTAAATCTCGCGCCGATCAACTGGGTGCCAGCGTGGTGGTGTCGATG
GTAGAACGAAGCGGCGTCGAAGCCTGTAAAGCGGCGGTGCACAATCTTCTCGCGCAACGCGTCAGTGGGC
TGATCATTAACTATCCGCTGGATGACCAGGATGCCATTGCTGTGGAAGCTGCCTGCACTAATGTTCCGGC
GTTATTTCTTGATGTCTCTGACCAGACACCCATCAACAGTATTATTTTCTCCCATGAAGACGGTACGCGA
CTGGGCGTGGAGCATCTGGTCGCATTGGGTCACCAGCAAATCGCGCTGTTAGCGGGCCCATTAAGTTCTG
TCTCGGCGCGTCTGCGTCTGGCTGGCTGGCATAAATATCTCACTCGCAATCAAATTCAGCCGATAGCGGA
ACGGGAAGGCGACTGGAGTGCCATGTCCGGTTTTCAACAAACCATGCAAATGCTGAATGAGGGCATCGTT
CCCACTGCGATGCTGGTTGCCAACGATCAGATGGCGCTGGGCGCAATGCGCGCCATTACCGAGTCCGGGC
TGCGCGTTGGTGCGGATATTTCGGTAGTGGGATACGACGATACCGAAGACAGCTCATGTTATATCCCGCC
GTTAACCACCATCAAACAGGATTTTCGCCTGCTGGGGCAAACCAGCGTGGACCGCTTGCTGCAACTCTCT
CAGGGCCAGGCGGTGAAGGGCAATCAGCTGTTGCCCGTCTCACTGGTGAAAAGAAAAACCACCCTGGCGC
CCAATACACAAACCGCCTCTCCCCGCGCGTTGGCCGATTCATTAATGCAGCTGGCACGACAGGTTTCCCG
ACTGGAAAGCGGGCAGTGAGCGCAACGCAATTAATGTAAGTTAGCTCACTCATTAGGCACAATTCTCATG
TTTGACAGCTTATCATCGACTGCACGGTGCACCAATGCTTCTGGCGTCAGGCAGCCATCGGAAGCTGTGG
TATGGCTGTGCAGGTCGTAAATCACTGCATAATTCGTGTCGCTCAAGGCGCACTCCCGTTCTGGATAATG
TTTTTTGCGCCGACATCATAACGGTTCTGGCAAATATTCTGAAATGAGCTG
